Addgene plasmid #211995: pKLV2-U6gRNA5(ZIC2_5-5)-PGKpuroBFP-W
Purpose: Express gRNA against ZIC2 with puro and BFP
Depositing lab: Kosuke Yusa. Depositing organization: Kyoto University, Institute for Life and Medical Sciences. Publication: RENGE infers gene regulatory networks using time-series single-cell RNA-seq data with CRISPR perturbations. Ishikawa M, Sugino S, Masuda Y, Tarumoto Y, Seto Y, Taniyama N, Wagai F, Yamauchi Y, Kojima Y, Kiryu H, Yusa K, Eiraku M, Mochizuki A. Commun Biol. 2023 Dec 28;6(1):1290. doi: 10.1038/s42003-023-05594-4. PubMed 38155269.
Backbone
  Vector backbone: pKLV2-U6gRNA5(BbsI)-PGKpuroBFP-W
  Backbone size w/o insert (bp): 8630
  Total vector size (bp): 8650
  Vector type: Mammalian Expression, Lentiviral, CRISPR
  Selectable markers: Puromycin
Growth in bacteria
  Bacterial resistance: Ampicillin, 100 μg/mL
  Growth temperature: 37°C
  Growth strain: NEB Stable
  Copy number: High Copy
Gene/Insert
  Gene/Insert name: sgRNA targeting ZIC2
  gRNA/shRNA sequence: GGGATTGCTCAGTTGCTCG
  Species: H. sapiens (human)
  GenBank ID: NM_007129.5
  Entrez Gene: ZIC2 (a.k.a. HPE5)
  Promoter: Human U6 promoter
  Cloning method: Restriction Enzyme; 5′ cloning site BbsI (destroyed during cloning); 3′ cloning site BbsI (destroyed during cloning)
  Sequencing primers: 5′ AGATAATTAGAATTAATTTGACTG
Terms and licenses: Academic/Nonprofit Terms; Industry Terms: Not Available to Industry
How to cite: pKLV2-U6gRNA5(ZIC2_5-5)-PGKpuroBFP-W was a gift from Kosuke Yusa (Addgene plasmid # 211995 ; http://n2t.net/addgene:211995 ; RRID:Addgene_211995)
