[The description below was written by a language model from this plasmid's Addgene catalogue record and pLannotate feature annotations shown in this document.]
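Description:
pKLV2-U6gRNA5(ZIC2_5-5)-PGKpuroBFP-W is an 8,650 bp lentiviral CRISPR guide-expression plasmid that delivers a single guide RNA against human ZIC2 together with puromycin resistance and a blue fluorescent marker. It derives from the pKLV2-U6gRNA5(BbsI)-PGKpuroBFP-W backbone, into which the guide spacer was cloned between two BbsI sites that were destroyed in the process. In bacteria it is maintained through a high-copy ColE1/pUC-type origin with ampicillin selection (AmpR). An f1 origin and remnants of a lac/lacZα cloning region flanked by T3 and T7 promoters are also present from the parental plasmid.

The viral genome is transcribed from a CMV enhancer/promoter fused to a truncated HIV-1 5' LTR, a layout that makes genomic RNA production in packaging cells independent of Tat. It carries the Ψ packaging signal with a gag fragment, the Rev response element for nuclear export, and the cPPT/CTS. A second truncated LTR followed by a bGH polyadenylation signal closes the transfer cassette.

Between these elements, the human U6 RNA polymerase III promoter drives the ZIC2 spacer joined to a Streptococcus pyogenes Cas9 guide scaffold. Downstream, the mouse PGK promoter drives the puromycin N-acetyltransferase and TagBFP coding sequences in tandem, and a WPRE enhances transcript expression. The element linking these two coding sequences is not annotated.

No Cas9 is encoded, so the nuclease must be supplied separately in the target cells. Transduced cells can be selected with puromycin or tracked and sorted by blue fluorescence. The associated publication concerns inferring gene regulatory networks from time-series single-cell RNA-seq data with CRISPR perturbations, which is consistent with this plasmid serving to perturb ZIC2.
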