Features (pLannotate 1.2.2; 28 found; start..end, strand, type, name):
    242..441     +  promoter       CMV promoter: human cytomegalovirus (CMV) immediate early promoter
    459..639     +  LTR            5' LTR (truncated): truncated 5' long terminal repeat (LTR) from HIV-1
    686..811     +  misc_feature   HIV-1 Ψ: packaging signal of human immunodeficiency virus type 1
    795..1133    +  CDS            HIV-1 gag (fragment): gag protein from human immunodeficiency virus 1; gag
   1310..1543    +  misc_feature   RRE: The Rev response element (RRE) of HIV-1 allows for Rev-dependent mRNA export from the nucleus to the cytoplasm.
   1920..2020    +  CDS            Rev (fragment): human immunodeficiency virus 1 (HIV-1) Rev protein; rev; enhances nuclear export of unspliced and incompletely spliced viral mRNAs
   2070..2187    +  misc_feature   cPPT/CTS: central polypurine tract and central termination sequence of HIV-1
   2262..2502    +  promoter       U6 promoter: RNA polymerase III promoter for human U6 snRNA
   2549..2616    +  misc_RNA       tracrRNA (fragment): trans-activating CRISPR RNA for the Streptococcus pyogenes CRISPR/Cas9 system
   2639..3138    +  promoter       PGK promoter: mouse phosphoglycerate kinase 1 promoter
   3178..3774    +  CDS            PuroR (fragment): puromycin N-acetyltransferase; pac from Streptomyces; confers resistance to puromycin
   3847..4545    +  CDS            TagBFP: TagBFP is a basic (constitutively fluorescent) blue fluorescent protein published in 2008, derived from Entacmaea quadricolor. It is reported to be a very rapidly-maturing monomer with very low acid sensitivity.
   4557..5143    +  misc_feature   WPRE: woodchuck hepatitis virus posttranscriptional regulatory element
   5137..5283    +  CDS            nef (fragment): NEF_HV1LA - Experimental evidence at protein level: Swiss-Prot protein existence level 1. Extracellular Nef protein targets CD4(+) T-lymphocytes for apoptosis by interacting with CXCR4 surface receptors. From Human immunodeficiency virus type 1 group M subtype B (isolate Lai) (HIV-1).
   5291..5469    +  LTR            5' LTR (truncated): truncated 5' long terminal repeat (LTR) from HIV-1
   5495..5606    +  polyA_signal   bGH poly(A) signal: bovine growth hormone polyadenylation signal
   5745..5763    -  promoter       T3 promoter: promoter for bacteriophage T3 RNA polymerase
   5808..5824    -  protein_bind   lac operator: The lac repressor binds to the lac operator to inhibit transcription in E. coli. This inhibition can be relieved by adding lactose or isopropyl-β-D-thiogalactopyranoside (IPTG). lac repressor encoded by lacI
   5832..5862    -  promoter       lac promoter: promoter for the E. coli lac operon
   5877..5898    -  protein_bind   CAP binding site: CAP binding activates transcription in the presence of cAMP. E. coli catabolite activator protein
   5911..6003    -  CDS            lacI (fragment): lac repressor; lacI; The lac repressor binds to the lac operator to inhibit transcription in E. coli. This inhibition can be relieved by adding lactose or isopropyl-β-D-thiogalactopyranoside (IPTG).
   6186..6774    -  rep_origin     ori: high-copy-number ColE1/pMB1/pBR322/pUC origin of replication
   6945..7805    -  CDS            AmpR: β-lactamase; bla; confers resistance to ampicillin, carbenicillin, and related antibiotics
   7806..7910    -  promoter       AmpR promoter: bla
   7963..8391    -  rep_origin     f1 ori (sequence partly withheld): f1 bacteriophage origin of replication; arrow indicates direction of (+) strand synthesis
   8396..8551    -  CDS            lacZα (fragment): LacZα fragment of β-galactosidase; lacZ fragment
   8559..8577    +  promoter       T7 promoter: promoter for bacteriophage T7 RNA polymerase
   8591..241     +  enhancer       CMV enhancer (across the origin): human cytomegalovirus immediate early enhancer
>Addgene plasmid #211995 | pKLV2-U6gRNA5(ZIC2_5-5)-PGKpuroBFP-W | addgene full sequence | sequence record 420023 | Addgene NGS Result
GTCAATAATGACGTATGTTCCCATAGTAACGCCAATAGGGACTTTCCATTGACGTCAATGGGTGGAGTAT
TTACGGTAAACTGCCCACTTGGCAGTACATCAAGTGTATCATATGCCAAGTACGCCCCCTATTGACGTCA
ATGACGGTAAATGGCCCGCCTGGCATTATGCCCAGTACATGACCTTATGGGACTTTCCTACTTGGCAGTA
CATCTACGTATTAGTCATCGCTATTACCATGGTGATGCGGTTTTGGCAGTACATCAATGGGCGTGGATAG
CGGTTTGACTCACGGGGATTTCCAAGTCTCCACCCCATTGACGTCAATGGGAGTTTGTTTTGGCACCAAA
ATCAACGGGACTTTCCAAAATGTCGTAACAACTCCGCCCCATTGACGCAAATGGGCGGTAGGCGTGTACG
GTGGGAGGTCTATATAAGCAGCGCGTTTTGCCTGTACTGGGTCTCTCTGGTTAGACCAGATCTGAGCCTG
GGAGCTCTCTGGCTAACTAGGGAACCCACTGCTTAAGCCTCAATAAAGCTTGCCTTGAGTGCTTCAAGTA
GTGTGTGCCCGTCTGTTGTGTGACTCTGGTAACTAGAGATCCCTCAGACCCTTTTAGTCAGTGTGGAAAA
TCTCTAGCAGTGGCGCCCGAACAGGGACTTGAAAGCGAAAGGGAAACCAGAGGAGCTCTCTCGACGCAGG
ACTCGGCTTGCTGAAGCGCGCACGGCAAGAGGCGAGGGGCGGCGACTGGTGAGTACGCCAAAAATTTTGA
CTAGCGGAGGCTAGAAGGAGAGAGATGGGTGCGAGAGCGTCAGTATTAAGCGGGGGAGAATTAGATCGCG
ATGGGAAAAAATTCGGTTAAGGCCAGGGGGAAAGAAAAAATATAAATTAAAACATATAGTATGGGCAAGC
AGGGAGCTAGAACGATTCGCAGTTAATCCTGGCCTGTTAGAAACATCAGAAGGCTGTAGACAAATACTGG
GACAGCTACAACCATCCCTTCAGACAGGATCAGAAGAACTTAGATCATTATATAATACAGTAGCAACCCT
CTATTGTGTGCATCAAAGGATAGAGATAAAAGACACCAAGGAAGCTTTAGACAAGATAGAGGAAGAGCAA
AACAAAAGTAAGACCACCGCACAGCAAGCGGCCGGCCGCGCTGATCTTCAGACCTGGAGGAGGAGATATG
AGGGACAATTGGAGAAGTGAATTATATAAATATAAAGTAGTAAAAATTGAACCATTAGGAGTAGCACCCA
CCAAGGCAAAGAGAAGAGTGGTGCAGAGAGAAAAAAGAGCAGTGGGAATAGGAGCTTTGTTCCTTGGGTT
CTTGGGAGCAGCAGGAAGCACTATGGGCGCAGCGTCAATGACGCTGACGGTACAGGCCAGACAATTATTG
TCTGGTATAGTGCAGCAGCAGAACAATTTGCTGAGGGCTATTGAGGCGCAACAGCATCTGTTGCAACTCA
CAGTCTGGGGCATCAAGCAGCTCCAGGCAAGAATCCTGGCTGTGGAAAGATACCTAAAGGATCAACAGCT
CCTGGGGATTTGGGGTTGCTCTGGAAAACTCATTTGCACCACTGCTGTGCCTTGGAATGCTAGTTGGAGT
AATAAATCTCTGGAACAGATTTGGAATCACACGACCTGGATGGAGTGGGACAGAGAAATTAACAATTACA
CAAGCTTAATACACTCCTTAATTGAAGAATCGCAAAACCAGCAAGAAAAGAATGAACAAGAATTATTGGA
ATTAGATAAATGGGCAAGTTTGTGGAATTGGTTTAACATAACAAATTGGCTGTGGTATATAAAATTATTC
ATAATGATAGTAGGAGGCTTGGTAGGTTTAAGAATAGTTTTTGCTGTACTTTCTATAGTGAATAGAGTTA
GGCAGGGATATTCACCATTATCGTTTCAGACCCACCTCCCAACCCCGAGGGGACCCGACAGGCCCGAAGG
AATAGAAGAAGAAGGTGGAGAGAGAGACAGAGACAGATCCATTCGATTAGTGAACGGATCGGCACTGCGT
GCGCCAATTCTGCAGACAAATGGCAGTATTCATCCACAATTTTAAAAGAAAAGGGGGGATTGGGGGGTAC
AGTGCAGGGGAAAGAATAGTAGACATAATAGCAACAGACATACAAACTAAAGAATTACAAAAACAAATTA
CAAAAATTCAAAATTTTCGGGTTTATTACAGGGACAGCAGAGATCCAGTTTGGTTAGTACCGGGCCCTAC
GCGTCCAAGGTCGGGCAGGAAGAGGGCCTATTTCCCATGATTCCTTCATATTTGCATATACGATACAAGG
CTGTTAGAGAGATAATTAGAATTAATTTGACTGTAAACACAAAGATATTAGTACAAAATACGTGACGTAG
AAAGTAATAATTTCTTGGGTAGTTTGCAGTTTTAAAATTATGTTTTAAAATGGACTATCATATGCTTACC
GTAACTTGAAAGTATTTCGATTTCTTGGCTTTATATATCTTGTGGAAAGGACGAAACACCGGGGATTGCT
CAGTTGCTCGGTTTAAGAGCTATGCTGGAAACAGCATAGCAAGTTTAAATAAGGCTAGTCCGTTATCAAC
TTGAAAAAGTGGCACCGAGTCGGTGCTTTTTTTGGATCCAATTCTACCGGGTAGGGGAGGCGCTTTTCCC
AAGGCAGTCTGGAGCATGCGCTTTAGCAGCCCCGCTGGGCACTTGGCGCTACACAAGTGGCCTCTGGCCT
CGCACACATTCCACATCCACCGGTAGGCGCCAACCGGCTCCGTTCTTTGGTGGCCCCTTCGCGCCACCTT
CTACTCCTCCCCTAGTCAGGAAGTTCCCCCCCGCCCCGCAGCTCGCGTCGTGCAGGACGTGACAAATGGA
AGTAGCACGTCTCACTAGTCTCGTGCAGATGGACAGCACCGCTGAGCAATGGAAGCGGGTAGGCCTTTGG
GGCAGCGGCCAATAGCAGCTTTGCTCCTTCGCTTTCTGGGCTCAGAGGCTGGGAAGGGGTGGGTCCGGGG
GCGGGCTCAGGGGCGGGCTCAGGGGCGGGGCGGGCGCCCCAAGGGCCTCCGGAGGCCCGGCATTCTGCAC
GCCTCAAAAACGCACGGCTGCCGCGCTGTTCTCCTCTTCCTCATCTCCGGGCCTTTCGACCTGCATCCAT
CTAGATCTCGAGCAGCTGAAGCTTACCATGACCGAGTACAAGCCCACGGGGCGCCTCGCCACCCGCGACG
ACGTCCCCAGGGCCGTACGCACCCTCGCCGCCGCGTTCGCCGACTACCCCGCCACGCGCCACACCGTCGA
TCCGGACCGCCACATCGAGCGGGTCACCGAGCTGCAAGAACTCTTCCTCACGCGCGTCGGGCTCGACATC
GGCAAGGTGTGGGTCGCGGACGACGGCGCCGCGGTGGCGGTCTGGACCACGCCGGAGAGCGTCGAAGCGG
GGGCGGTGTTCGCCGAGATCGGCCCGCGCATGGCCGAGTTGAGCGGTTCCCGGCTGGCCGCGCAGCAACA
GATGGAAGGCCTCCTGGCGCCGCACCGGCCCAAGGAGCCCGCGTGGTTCCTGGCCACCGTCGGCGTCTCG
CCCGACCACCAGGGCAAGGGTCTGGGCAGCGCCGTCGTGCTCCCCGGAGTGGAGGCGGCCGAGCGCGCCG
GGGTGCCCGCCTTCCTGGAGACCTCCGCGCCCCGCAACCTCCCCTTCTACGAGCGGCTCGGCTTCACCGT
CACCGCCGACGTCGAGGTGCCCGAAGGACCGCGCACCTGGTGCATGACCCGCAAGCCCGGTGCCGGCGGC
GGGTCCGGAGGAGAGGGCAGAGGAAGTCTCCTAACATGCGGTGACGTGGAGGAGAATCCTGGCCCAATGA
GCGAGCTGATTAAGGAGAACATGCACATGAAGCTGTACATGGAGGGCACCGTGGACAACCATCACTTCAA
GTGCACATCCGAGGGCGAAGGCAAGCCCTACGAGGGCACCCAGACCATGAGAATCAAGGTGGTCGAGGGC
GGCCCTCTCCCCTTCGCCTTCGACATCCTGGCTACTAGCTTCCTCTACGGCAGCAAGACCTTCATCAACC
ACACCCAGGGCATCCCCGACTTCTTCAAGCAGTCCTTCCCTGAGGGCTTCACATGGGAGAGAGTCACCAC
ATACGAGGACGGGGGCGTGCTGACCGCTACCCAGGACACCAGCCTCCAGGACGGCTGCCTCATCTACAAC
GTCAAGATCAGAGGGGTGAACTTCACATCCAACGGCCCTGTGATGCAGAAGAAAACACTCGGCTGGGAGG
CCTTCACCGAGACGCTGTACCCCGCTGACGGCGGCCTGGAAGGCAGAAACGACATGGCCCTGAAGCTCGT
GGGCGGGAGCCATCTGATCGCAAACATCAAGACCACATATAGATCCAAGAAACCCGCTAAGAACCTCAAG
ATGCCTGGCGTCTACTATGTGGACTACAGACTGGAAAGAATCAAGGAGGCCAACAACGAGACCTACGTCG
AGCAGCACGAGGTGGCAGTGGCCAGATACTGCGACCTCCCTAGCAAACTGGGGCACAAGCTTAATTGAGC
GGCCGCTCAACCTCTGGATTACAAAATTTGTGAAAGATTGACTGGTATTCTTAACTATGTTGCTCCTTTT
ACGCTATGTGGATACGCTGCTTTAATGCCTTTGTATCATGCTATTGCTTCCCGTATGGCTTTCATTTTCT
CCTCCTTGTATAAATCCTGGTTGCTGTCTCTTTATGAGGAGTTGTGGCCCGTTGTCAGGCAACGTGGCGT
GGTGTGCACTGTGTTTGCTGACGCAACCCCCACTGGTTGGGGCATTGCCACCACCTGTCAGCTCCTTTCC
GGGACTTTCGCTTTCCCCCTCCCTATTGCCACGGCGGAACTCATCGCCGCCTGCCTTGCCCGCTGCTGGA
CAGGGGCTCGGCTGTTGGGCACTGACAATTCCGTGGTGTTGTCGGGGAAATCATCGTCCTTTCCTTGGCT
GCTCGCCTGTGTTGCCACCTGGATTCTGCGCGGGACGTCCTTCTGCTACGTCCCTTCGGCCCTCAATCCA
GCGGACCTTCCTTCCCGCGGCCTGCTGCCGGCTCTGCGGCCTCTTCCGCGTCTACGCCTTCGCCCTCAGA
CGAGTCGGATCTCCCTTTGGGCCGCCTCCCCGCAGGTACCTTTAAGACCAATGACTTACAAGGCAGCTGT
AGATCTTAGCCACTTTTTAAAAGAAAAGGGGGGACTGGAAGGGCTAATTCACTCCCAAAGAAGTCAAGAT
CTGCTTTTTGCCTGTACTGGGTCTCTCTGGTTAGACCAGAGTCTCTCTGGTTAGACCAGATCTGAGCCTG
GGAGCTCTCTGGCTAACTAGGGAACCCACTGCTTAAGCCTCAATAAAGCTTGCCTTGAGTGCTTCAAGTA
GTGTGTGCCCGTCTGTTGTGTGACTCTGGTAACTAGAGATCCCTCAGACCCTTTTAGTCAGTGTGGAAAA
TCTCTAGCAGTTTAAACCCGCTGATCAGCCTCGACTGTGCCTTCTAGTTGCCAGCCATCTGTTGTTTGCC
CCTCCCCCGTGCCTTCCTTGACCCTGGAAGGTGCCACTCCCACTGTCCTTTCCTAATAAAATGAGGAAAT
TGCATCGCATTGTCTGAGTAGGTGTCATTCTATTCTGGGGGGTGGGGTGGGGCAGGACAGCAAGGGGGAG
GATTGGGAAGTCAATAGCAGGCATGCTGGGGATGCGGTGGGCTCTATGGGCGGCCGTTAATTAAGCTTTT
GTTCCCTTTAGTGAGGGTTAATTGCGCGCTTGGCGTAATCATGGTCATAGCTGTTTCCTGTGTGAAATTG
TTATCCGCTCACAATTCCACACAACATACGAGCCGGGAGCATAAAGTGTAAAGCCTGGGGTGCCTAATGA
GTGAGCTAACTCACATTAATTGCGTTGCGCTCACTGCCCGCTTTCCAGTCGGGAAACCTGTCGTGCCAGC
TGCATTAATGAATCGGCCAACGCGCGGGGAGAGGCGGTTTGCGTATTGGGCGCTCTTCCGCTTCCTCGCT
CACTGACTCGCTGCGCTCGGTCGTTCGGCTGCGGCGAGCGGTATCAGCTCACTCAAAGGCGGTAATACGG
TTATCCACAGAATCAGGGGATAACGCAGGAAAGAACATGTGAGCAAAAGGCCAGCAAAAGGCCAGGAACC
GTAAAAAGGCCGCGTTGCTGGCGTTTTTCCATAGGCTCCGCCCCCCTGACGAGCATCACAAAAATCGACG
CTCAAGTCAGAGGTGGCGAAACCCGACAGGACTATAAAGATACCAGGCGTTTCCCCCTGGAAGCTCCCTC
GTGCGCTCTCCTGTTCCGACCCTGCCGCTTACCGGATACCTGTCCGCCTTTCTCCCTTCGGGAAGCGTGG
CGCTTTCTCATAGCTCACGCTGTAGGTATCTCAGTTCGGTGTAGGTCGTTCGCTCCAAGCTGGGCTGTGT
GCACGAACCCCCCGTTCAGCCCGACCGCTGCGCCTTATCCGGTAACTATCGTCTTGAGTCCAACCCGGTA
AGACACGACTTATCGCCACTGGCAGCAGCCACTGGTAACAGGATTAGCAGAGCGAGGTATGTAGGCGGTG
CTACAGAGTTCTTGAAGTGGTGGCCTAACTACGGCTACACTAGAAGAACAGTATTTGGTATCTGCGCTCT
GCTGAAGCCAGTTACCTTCGGAAAAAGAGTTGGTAGCTCTTGATCCGGCAAACAAACCACCGCTGGTAGC
GGTGGTTTTTTTGTTTGCAAGCAGCAGATTACGCGCAGAAAAAAAGGATCTCAAGAAGATCCTTTGATCT
TTTCTACGGGGTCTGACGCTCAGTGGAACGAAAACTCACGTTAAGGGATTTTGGTCATGAGATTATCAAA
AAGGATCTTCACCTAGATCCTTTTAAATTAAAAATGAAGTTTTAAATCAATCTAAAGTATATATGAGTAA
ACTTGGTCTGACAGTTACCAATGCTTAATCAGTGAGGCACCTATCTCAGCGATCTGTCTATTTCGTTCAT
CCATAGTTGCCTGACTCCCCGTCGTGTAGATAACTACGATACGGGAGGGCTTACCATCTGGCCCCAGTGC
TGCAATGATACCGCGAGACCCACGCTCACCGGCTCCAGATTTATCAGCAATAAACCAGCCAGCCGGAAGG
GCCGAGCGCAGAAGTGGTCCTGCAACTTTATCCGCCTCCATCCAGTCTATTAATTGTTGCCGGGAAGCTA
GAGTAAGTAGTTCGCCAGTTAATAGTTTGCGCAACGTTGTTGCCATTGCTACAGGCATCGTGGTGTCACG
CTCGTCGTTTGGTATGGCTTCATTCAGCTCCGGTTCCCAACGATCAAGGCGAGTTACATGATCCCCCATG
TTGTGCAAAAAAGCGGTTAGCTCCTTCGGTCCTCCGATCGTTGTCAGAAGTAAGTTGGCCGCAGTGTTAT
CACTCATGGTTATGGCAGCACTGCATAATTCTCTTACTGTCATGCCATCCGTAAGATGCTTTTCTGTGAC
TGGTGAGTACTCAACCAAGTCATTCTGAGAATAGTGTATGCGGCGACCGAGTTGCTCTTGCCCGGCGTCA
ATACGGGATAATACCGCGCCACATAGCAGAACTTTAAAAGTGCTCATCATTGGAAAACGTTCTTCGGGGC
GAAAACTCTCAAGGATCTTACCGCTGTTGAGATCCAGTTCGATGTAACCCACTCGTGCACCCAACTGATC
TTCAGCATCTTTTACTTTCACCAGCGTTTCTGGGTGAGCAAAAACAGGAAGGCAAAATGCCGCAAAAAAG
GGAATAAGGGCGACACGGAAATGTTGAATACTCATACTCTTCCTTTTTCAATATTATTGAAGCATTTATC
AGGGTTATTGTCTCATGAGCGGATACATATTTGAATGTATTTAGAAAAATAAACAAATAGGGGTTCCGCG
CACATTTCCCCGAAAAGTGCCACCTAAATTGTAAGCGTTAATATTTTGTTAAAATTCGCGTTAAATTTTT
GTTAAATCAGCTCATTTTTTAACCAATAGGCCGAAATCGGCAAAATCCCTTATAAATCAAAAGAATAGAC
CGAGATAGGGT
[37 nt withheld, positions 8062-8098]
AAAGAACGTGGACTCCAACGTCAAAGG
[49 nt withheld, positions 8126-8174]
T
[91 nt withheld, positions 8176-8266]
G
[124 nt withheld, positions 8268-8391]
CCCATTCGCCATTCAGGCTGCGCAACTGTTGGGAAGGGCGATCGGTGCGGGCCTCTTCGCTATTACGCCA
GCTGGCGAAAGGGGGATGTGCTGCAAGGCGATTAAGTTGGGTAACGCCAGGGTTTTCCCAGTCACGACGT
TGTAAAACGACGGCCAGTGAGCGCGCGTAATACGACTCACTATAGGGCGAATTGACTAGTACATAACTTA
CGGTAAATGGCCCGCCTGGCTGACCGCCCAACGACCCCCGCCCATTGAC
